Addgene plasmid #110064: FGFR2 F276C 3xFlag
Purpose: FGFR2 F276C expression in mammalian cells (JCOPO paper)
Depositing lab: Martin Fernandez-Zapico. Depositing organization: Mayo Foundation for Medical Education and Research. Publication: Molecular Modeling and Functional Analysis of Exome Sequencing-Derived Variants of Unknown Significance Identify a Novel, Constitutively Active FGFR2 Mutant in Cholangiocarcinoma. Egan JB, Marks DL, Hogenson TL, Vrabel AM, Sigafoos AN, Tolosa EJ, Carr RM, Safgren SL, Hesles EE, Almada LL, Romecin-Duran PA, Iguchi E, Ala'Aldeen A, Kocher JA, Oliver GR, Prodduturi N, Mead DW, Hossain A, Huneke NE, Tagtow CM, Ailawadhi S, Ansell SM, Banck MS, Bryce AH, Carballido EM, Chanan-Khan AA, Curtis KK, Resnik E, Gawryletz CD, Go RS, Halfdanarson TR, Ho TH, Joseph RW, Kapoor P, Mansfield AS, Meurice N, Nageswara Rao AA, Nowakowski GS, Pardanani A, Parikh SA, Cheville JC, Feldman AL, Ramanathan RK, Robinson SI, Tibes R, Finnes HD, McCormick JB, McWilliams RR, Jatoi A, Patnaik MM, Silva AC, Wieben ED, McAllister TM, Rumilla KM, Kerr SE, Lazaridis KN, Farrugia G, Stewart AK, Clark KJ, Kennedy EJ, Klee EW, Borad MJ, Fernandez-Zapico ME. JCO Precis Oncol. 2017;2017:PO.17.00018. doi: 10.1200/PO.17.00018. Epub 2017 Aug 1. PubMed 30761385.
Backbone
  Vector backbone: p3xFlag-CMV-13
  Backbone manufacturer: Sigma
  Backbone size w/o insert (bp): 6300
  Total vector size (bp): 8763
  Vector type: Mammalian Expression
  Selectable markers: Neomycin (select with G418)
Growth in bacteria
  Bacterial resistance: Ampicillin, 100 μg/mL
  Growth temperature: 37°C
  Growth strain: DH5alpha
  Copy number: High Copy
Gene/Insert
  Gene/Insert name: fibroblast growth factor receptor 2 (alt name: FGFR2)
  Species: H. sapiens (human)
  Insert size (bp): 2463
  Mutation: mutated Phenylalanine 276 to Cysteine (F276C)
  GenBank ID: NM_000141.4
  Entrez Gene: FGFR2 (a.k.a. BBDS, BEK, BFR-1, CD332, CEK3, CFD1, ECT1, JWS, K-SAM, KGFR, TK14, TK25)
  Promoter: CMV
  Tag / fusion protein: Flag (C terminal on backbone)
  Cloning method: Restriction Enzyme; 5′ cloning site Xba (not destroyed); 3′ cloning site BamHI (not destroyed)
  Sequencing primers: 5′ CMV-F; 3′ hGH-PA-R
Terms and licenses: Academic/Nonprofit Terms; Industry Terms: Not Available to Industry
How to cite: FGFR2 F276C 3xFlag was a gift from Martin Fernandez-Zapico (Addgene plasmid # 110064 ; http://n2t.net/addgene:110064 ; RRID:Addgene_110064)
