[The description below was written by a language model from this plasmid's Addgene catalogue record and pLannotate feature annotations shown in this document.]
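Description:
FGFR2 F276C 3xFlag is a mammalian expression plasmid built on the commercial p3xFlag-CMV-13 backbone and carrying the human fibroblast growth factor receptor 2 coding sequence with phenylalanine 276 changed to cysteine. The roughly 2.5 kb insert, cloned between XbaI and BamHI sites that remain intact, sits downstream of the human cytomegalovirus immediate-early enhancer and promoter. It is followed by a backbone-encoded C-terminal 3xFLAG epitope, which allows detection or immunoprecipitation with anti-FLAG antibodies, and then by the human growth hormone polyadenylation signal. The backbone also contributes a preprotrypsin leader sequence upstream of the cloning site, an element designed to direct fusion proteins into the secretory pathway. The record does not state whether it is in frame with the receptor or whether FGFR2 relies on its own signal peptide.

For stable selection in mammalian cells, an SV40 enhancer/early promoter drives a neomycin phosphotransferase gene terminated by an SV40 poly(A) signal, conferring G418 resistance. The adjacent ble and partial str annotations appear to be carried along with the neo gene and are not listed as selectable markers. In E. coli the plasmid is maintained at high copy through a ColE1/pUC-type origin with ampicillin resistance from β-lactamase, and an f1 origin is also present. Small lac-derived, T7 and other fragmentary annotations appear to be backbone remnants. The sequenced record is slightly longer (8,824 nt) than the catalogued total size.

The construct was made to express the F276C variant in mammalian cells. The associated study functionally analysed exome-derived variants of unknown significance and identified a constitutively active FGFR2 mutant in cholangiocarcinoma.
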