Features (pLannotate 1.2.2; 22 found; start..end, strand, type, name):
      4..158     -  CDS            lacZα (fragment): LacZα fragment of β-galactosidase; lacZ fragment
    318..697     +  enhancer       CMV enhancer: human cytomegalovirus immediate early enhancer
    699..898     +  promoter       CMV promoter: human cytomegalovirus (CMV) immediate early promoter
    931..975     +  CDS            preprotrypsin leader: leader sequence from mouse preprotrypsin
   1033..3495    +  CDS            FGFR2 (sequence partly withheld): FGFR2_HUMAN - Also known as BEK, KGFR, KSAM. Experimental evidence at protein level: Swiss-Prot protein existence level 1. Tyrosine-protein kinase that acts as cell-surface receptor for fibroblast growth factors and plays an essential role in the regulation of cell proliferation, differentiation, migration and apoptosis, and in the regulation of embryonic development. Required for normal embryonic patterning, trophoblast function, limb bud development, lung morphogenesis, osteogenesis and skin development. Plays an essential role in the regulation of osteoblast differentiation, proliferation a
   3508..3573    +  CDS            3xFLAG: three tandem FLAG® epitope tags, followed by an enterokinase cleavage site
   3584..4206    +  polyA_signal   hGH poly(A) signal: human growth hormone polyadenylation signal
   4248..4545    +  promoter       SV40 promoter: SV40 enhancer and early promoter
   4599..5390    +  CDS            neo: KKA2_KLEPN - Also known as kan, nptII. Experimental evidence at protein level: Swiss-Prot protein existence level 1. Resistance to kanamycin, neomycin, paromomycin, ribostamycin, butirosin and gentamicin B. From Klebsiella pneumoniae.
   5414..5791    +  CDS            ble: BLE_KLEPN - Experimental evidence at protein level: Swiss-Prot protein existence level 1. Binding protein with a strong affinity to the bleomycin family of antibiotics. Binds to CL990; an antimitotic-antibiotic compound. From Klebsiella pneumoniae.
   5833..5892    +  CDS            str (fragment): STR_KLEPN - Protein inferred from homology: Swiss-Prot protein existence level 3. The aminoglycoside phosphotransferases achieve inactivation of their antibiotic substrates by phosphorylation. From Klebsiella pneumoniae.
   5915..5938    -  rep_origin     CloDF13 ori (fragment): Plasmids containing the CloDF13 (CDF) origin of replication can be propagated in E. coli cells that contain additional plasmids with compatible origins.
   5939..6022    +  CDS            large T antigen (fragment): large T antigen from SV40 (simian virus 40)
   6045..6179    +  polyA_signal   SV40 poly(A) signal: SV40 polyadenylation signal
   6185..6203    -  promoter       T7 promoter: promoter for bacteriophage T7 RNA polymerase
   6241..6257    -  protein_bind   lac operator: The lac repressor binds to the lac operator to inhibit transcription in E. coli. This inhibition can be relieved by adding lactose or isopropyl-β-D-thiogalactopyranoside (IPTG). lac repressor encoded by lacI
   6265..6295    -  promoter       lac promoter: promoter for the E. coli lac operon
   6343..6435    -  CDS            lacI (fragment): lac repressor; lacI; The lac repressor binds to the lac operator to inhibit transcription in E. coli. This inhibition can be relieved by adding lactose or isopropyl-β-D-thiogalactopyranoside (IPTG).
   6618..7206    -  rep_origin     ori: high-copy-number ColE1/pMB1/pBR322/pUC origin of replication
   7377..8237    -  CDS            AmpR: β-lactamase; bla; confers resistance to ampicillin, carbenicillin, and related antibiotics
   8238..8342    -  promoter       AmpR promoter: bla
   8369..8797    +  rep_origin     f1 ori (sequence partly withheld): f1 bacteriophage origin of replication; arrow indicates direction of (+) strand synthesis
>Addgene plasmid #110064 | FGFR2 F276C 3xFlag | addgene full sequence | sequence record 297113 | Addgene NGS Result
CCATTCGCCATTCAGGCTGCGCAACTGTTGGGAAGGGCGATCGGTGCGGGCCTCTTCGCTATTACGCCAG
CTGGCGAAAGGGGGATGTGCTGCAAGGCGATTAAGTTGGGTAACGCCAGGGTTTTCCCAGTCACGACGTT
GTAAAACGACGGCCAGTGCCAAGCTGATCTATACATTGAATCAATATTGGCAATTAGCCATATTAGTCAT
TGGTTATATAGCATAAATCAATATTGGCTATTGGCCATTGCATACGTTGTATCTATATCATAATATGTAC
ATTTATATTGGCTCATGTCCAATATGACCGCCATGTTGACATTGATTATTGACTAGTTATTAATAGTAAT
CAATTACGGGGTCATTAGTTCATAGCCCATATATGGAGTTCCGCGTTACATAACTTACGGTAAATGGCCC
GCCTGGCTGACCGCCCAACGACCCCCGCCCATTGACGTCAATAATGACGTATGTTCCCATAGTAACGCCA
ATAGGGACTTTCCATTGACGTCAATGGGTGGAGTATTTACGGTAAACTGCCCACTTGGCAGTACATCAAG
TGTATCATATGCCAAGTCCGCCCCCTATTGACGTCAATGACGGTAAATGGCCCGCCTGGCATTATGCCCA
GTACATGACCTTACGGGACTTTCCTACTTGGCAGTACATCTACGTATTAGTCATCGCTATTACCATGGTG
ATGCGGTTTTGGCAGTACACCAATGGGCGTGGATAGCGGTTTGACTCACGGGGATTTCCAAGTCTCCACC
CCATTGACGTCAATGGGAGTTTGTTTTGGCACCAAAATCAACGGGACTTTCCAAAATGTCGTAATAACCC
CGCCCCGTTGACGCAAATGGGCGGTAGGCGTGTACGGTGGGAGGTCTATATAAGCAGAGCTCGTTTAGTG
AACCGTCAGAATTACGGACCATGTCTGCACTTCTGATCCTAGCTCTTGTTGGAGCTGCAGTTGCTAAGCT
TGCGGCCGCGAATTCATCGATAGATCTGATATCGGTACCAGTCGACTCTAGAATGGTCAGCTGGGGTCGT
TTCATCTGCCTGGTCGTGGTCACCATGGCAACCTTGTCCCTGGCCCGGCCCTCCTTCAGTTTAGTTGAGG
ATACCACATTAGAGCCAGAAGAGCCACCAACCAAATACCAAATCTCTCAACCAGAAGTGTACGTGGCTGC
GCCAGGGGAGTCGCTAGAGGTGCGCTGCCTGTTGAAAGATGCCGCCGTGATCAGTTGGACTAAGGATGGG
GTGCACTTGGGGCCCAACAATAGGACAGTGCTTATTGGGGAGTACTTGCAGATAAAGGGCGCCACGCCTA
GAGACTCCGGCCTCTATGCTTGTACTGCCAGTAGGACTGTAGACAGTGAAACTTGGTACTTCATGGTGAA
TGTCACAGATGCCATCTCATCCGGAGATGATGAGGATGACACCGACGGTGCGGAAGATTTTGTCAGTGAG
AACAGTAACAACAAGAGAGCACCATACTGGACCAACACAGAAAAGATGGAAAAGCGGCTCCATGCTGTGC
CTGCGGCCAACACTGTCAAGTTTCGCTGCCCAGCCGGGGGGAACCCAATGCCAACCATGCGGTGGCTGAA
AAACGGGAAGGAGTTTAAGCAGGAGCATCGCATTGGAGGCTACAAGGTACGAAACCAGCACTGGAGCCTC
ATTATGGAAAGTGTGGTCCCATCTGACAAGGGAAATTATACCTGTGTGGTGGAGAATGAATACGGGTCCA
TCAATCACACGTACCACCTGGATGTTGTGGAGCGATCGCCTCACCGGCCCATCCTCCAAGCCGGACTGCC
GGCAAATGCCTCCACAGTGGTCGGAGGAGACGTAGAGTGTGTCTGCAAGGTTTACAGTGATGCCCAGCCC
CACATCCAGTGGATCAAGCACGTGGAAAAGAACGGCAGTAAATACGGGCCCGACGGGCTGCCCTACCTCA
AGGTTCTCAAGGCCGCCGGTGTTAACACCACGGACAAAGAGATTGAGGTTCTCTATATTCGGAATGTAAC
TTTTGAGGACGCTGGGGAATATACGTGCTTGGCGGGTAATTCTATTGGGATATCCTTTCACTCTGCATGG
TTGACAGTTCTGCCAGCGCCTGGAAGAGAAAAGGAGATTACAGCTTCCCCAGACTACCTGGAGATAGCCA
TTTACTGCATAGGGGTCTTCTTAATCGCCTGTATGGTGGTAACAGTCATCCTGTGCCGAATGAAGAACAC
GACCAAGAAGCCAGACTTCAGCAGCCAGCCGGCTGTGCACAAGCTGACCAAACGTATCCCCCTGCGGAGA
CAAGTAACAGTTTCGGCTGAGTCCAGCTCCTCCATGAACTCCAACACCCCGCTGGTGAGGATAACAACAC
GCCTCTCTTCAACGGCAGACACCCCCATGCTGGCAGGGGTCTCC
[912 nt withheld, positions 2425-3336]
TACTTGGACCTCAGCCAACCTCTCGAACAGTATTCACCTAGTTACCCTGACACAAGAAGTTCTTGTTCTT
CAGGAGATGATTCTGTTTTTTCTCCAGACCCCATGCCTTACGAACCATGCCTTCCTCAGTATCCACACAT
AAACGGCAGTGTTAAAACAGGATCCCGGGCTGACTACAAAGACCATGACGGTGATTATAAAGATCATGAC
ATCGACTACAAGGATGACGATGACAAGTAGTGATCCCGGGTGGCATCCCTGTGACCCCTCCCCAGTGCCT
CTCCTGGCCCTGGAAGTTGCCACTCCAGTGCCCACCAGCCTTGTCCTAATAAAATTAAGTTGCATCATTT
TGTCTGACTAGGTGTCCTTCTATAATATTATGGGGTGGAGGGGGGTGGTATGGAGCAAGGGGCAAGTTGG
GAAGACAACCTGTAGGGCCTGCGGGGTCTATTGGGAACCAAGCTGGAGTGCAGTGGCACAATCTTGGCTC
ACTGCAATCTCCGCCTCCTGGGTTCAAGCGATTCTCCTGCCTCAGCCTCCCGAGTTGTTGGGATTCCAGG
CATGCATGACCAGGCTCAGCTAATTTTTGTTTTTTTGGTAGAGACGGGGTTTCACCATATTGGCCAGGCT
GGTCTCCAACTCCTAATCTCAGGTGATCTACCCACCTTGGCCTCCCAAATTGCTGGGATTACAGGCGTGA
ACCACTGCTCCCTTCCCTGTCCTTCTGATTTTAAAATAACTATACCAGCAGGAGGACGTCCAGACACAGC
ATAGGCTACCTGGCCATGCCCAACCGGTGGGACATTTGAGTTGCTTGCTTGGCACTGTCCTCTCATGCGT
TGGGTCCACTCAGTAGATGCCTGTTGAATTGGGTACGCGGCCAGCTTGGCTGTGGAATGTGTGTCAGTTA
GGGTGTGGAAAGTCCCCAGGCTCCCCAGCAGGCAGAAGTATGCAAAGCATGCATCTCAATTAGTCAGCAA
CCAGGTGTGGAAAGTCCCCAGGCTCCCCAGCAGGCAGAAGTATGCAAAGCATGCATCTCAATTAGTCAGC
AACCATAGTCCCGCCCCTAACTCCGCCCATCCCGCCCCTAACTCCGCCCAGTTCCGCCCATTCTCCGCCC
CATGGCTGACTAATTTTTTTTATTTATGCAGAGGCCGAGGCCGCCTCGGCCTCTGAGCTATTCCAGAAGT
AGTGAGGAGGCTTTTTTGGAGGAATTGATCAGCTTGGGATCTGATCAAGAGACAGGATGAGGATCGTTTC
GCATGATTGAACAAGATGGATTGCACGCAGGTTCTCCGGCCGCTTGGGTGGAGAGGCTATTCGGCTATGA
CTGGGCACAACAGACAATCGGCTGCTCTGATGCCGCCGTGTTCCGGCTGTCAGCGCAGGGGCGCCCGGTT
CTTTTTGTCAAGACCGACCTGTCCGGTGCCCTGAATGAACTGCAGGACGAGGCAGCGCGGCTATCGTGGC
TGGCCACGACGGGCGTTCCTTGCGCAGCTGTGCTCGACGTTGTCACTGAAGCGGGAAGGGACTGGCTGCT
ATTGGGCGAAGTGCCGGGGCAGGATCTCCTGTCATCTCACCTTGCTCCTGCCGAGAAAGTATCCATCATG
GCTGATGCAATGCGGCGGCTGCATACGCTTGATCCGGCTACCTGCCCATTCGACCACCAAGCGAAACATC
GCATCGAGCGAGCACGTACTCGGATGGAAGCCGGTCTTGTCGATCAGGATGATCTGGACGAAGAGCATCA
GGGGCTCGCGCCAGCCGAACTGTTCGCCAGGCTCAAGGCGCGCATGCCCGACGGCGAGGATCTCGTCGTG
ACCCATGGCGATGCCTGCTTGCCGAATATCATGGTGGAAAATGGCCGCTTTTCTGGATTCATCGACTGTG
GCCGGCTGGGTGTGGCGGACCGCTATCAGGACATAGCGTTGGCTACCCGTGATATTGCTGAAGAGCTTGG
CGGCGAATGGGCTGACCGCTTCCTCGTGCTTTACGGTATCGCCGCTCCCGATTCGCAGCGCATCGCCTTC
TATCGCCTTCTTGACGAGTTCTTCTGAGCGGGACTCTGGGGTTCGAAATGACCGACCAAGCGACGCCCAA
CCTGCCATCACGAGATTTCGATTCCACCGCCGCCTTCTATGAAAGGTTGGGCTTCGGAATCGTTTTCCGG
GACGCCGGCTGGATGATCCTCCAGCGCGGGGATCTCATGCTGGAGTTCTTCGCCCACCCCGGGCTCGATC
CCCTCGCGAGTTGGTTCAGCTGCTGCCTGAGGCTGGACGACCTCGCGGAGTTCTACCGGCAGTGCAAATC
CGTCGGCATCCAGGAAACCAGCAGCGGCTATCCGCGCATCCATGCCCCCGAACTGCAGGAGTGGGGAGGC
ACGATGGCCGCTTTGGTCGACCCGGACGGGACGCTCCTGCGCCTGATACAGAACGAATTGCTTGCAGGCA
TCTCATGAGTGTGTCTTCCCGTTTTCCGCCTGAGGTCACTGCGTGGATGGAGCGCTGGCGCCTGCTGCGC
GACGGCGAGCTGCTCACCACCCACTCGCCAAGCTGGAACCGTAAAAAGGCCGCGTTGCTGGCGTTTTTCC
ATAGGCTCCGCCGATCATAATCAGCCATACCACATTTGTAGAGGTTTTACTTGCTTTAAAAAACCTCCCA
CACCTCCCCCTGAACCTGAAACATAAAATGAATGCAATTGTTGTTGTTAACTTGTTTATTGCAGCTTATA
ATGGTTACAAATAAAGCAATAGCATCACAAATTTCACAAATAAAGCATTTTTTTCACTGCATTCTAGTTG
TGGTTTGTCCAAACTCATCAATGTATCTTATCATGTCTGGATCAATTCCCTATAGTGAGTCGTATTAAAT
TCGTAATCATGTCATAGCTGTTTCCTGTGTGAAATTGTTATCCGCTCACAATTCCACACAACATACGAGC
CGGAAGCATAAAGTGTAAAGCCTGGGGTGCCTAATGAGTGGCTAACTCACATTAATTGCGTTGCGCTCAC
TGCCCGCTTTCCAGTCGGGAAACCTGTCGTGCCAGCTGCATTAATGAATCGGCCAACGCGCGGGGAGAGG
CGGTTTGCGTATTGGGCGCTCTTCCGCTTCCTCGCTCACTGACTCGCTGCGCTCGGTCGTTCGGCTGCGG
CGAGCGGTATCAGCTCACTCAAAGGCGGTAATACGGTTATCCACAGAATCAGGGGATAACGCAGGAAAGA
ACATGTGAGCAAAAGGCCAGCAAAAGGCCAGGAACCGTAAAAAGGCCGCGTTGCTGGCGTTTTTCCATAG
GCTCCGCCCCCCTGACGAGCATCACAAAAATCGACGCTCAAGTCAGAGGTGGCGAAACCCGACAGGACTA
TAAAGATACCAGGCGTTTCCCCCTGGAAGCTCCCTCGTGCGCTCTCCTGTTCCGACCCTGCCGCTTACCG
GATACCTGTCCGCCTTTCTCCCTTCGGGAAGCGTGGCGCTTTCTCATAGCTCACGCTGTAGGTATCTCAG
TTCGGTGTAGGTCGTTCGCTCCAAGCTGGGCTGTGTGCACGAACCCCCCGTTCAGCCCGACCGCTGCGCC
TTATCCGGTAACTATCGTCTTGAGTCCAACCCGGTAAGACACGACTTATCGCCACTGGCAGCAGCCACTG
GTAACAGGATTAGCAGAGCGAGGTATGTAGGCGGTGCTACAGAGTTCTTGAAGTGGTGGCCTAACTACGG
CTACACTAGAAGAACAGTATTTGGTATCTGCGCTCTGCTGAAGCCAGTTACCTTCGGAAAAAGAGTTGGT
AGCTCTTGATCCGGCAAACAAACCACCGCTGGTAGCGGTGGTTTTTTTGTTTGCAAGCAGCAGATTACGC
GCAGAAAAAAAGGATCTCAAGAAGATCCTTTGATCTTTTCTACGGGGTCTGACGCTCAGTGGAACGAAAA
CTCACGTTAAGGGATTTTGGTCATGAGATTATCAAAAAGGATCTTCACCTAGATCCTTTTAAATTAAAAA
TGAAGTTTTAAATCAATCTAAAGTATATATGAGTAAACTTGGTCTGACAGTTACCAATGCTTAATCAGTG
AGGCACCTATCTCAGCGATCTGTCTATTTCGTTCATCCATAGTTGCCTGACTCCCCGTCGTGTAGATAAC
TACGATACGGGAGGGCTTACCATCTGGCCCCAGTGCTGCAATGATACCGCGAGACCCACGCTCACCGGCT
CCAGATTTATCAGCAATAAACCAGCCAGCCGGAAGGGCCGAGCGCAGAAGTGGTCCTGCAACTTTATCCG
CCTCCATCCAGTCTATTAATTGTTGCCGGGAAGCTAGAGTAAGTAGTTCGCCAGTTAATAGTTTGCGCAA
CGTTGTTGCCATTGCTACAGGCATCGTGGTGTCACGCTCGTCGTTTGGTATGGCTTCATTCAGCTCCGGT
TCCCAACGATCAAGGCGAGTTACATGATCCCCCATGTTGTGCAAAAAAGCGGTTAGCTCCTTCGGTCCTC
CGATCGTTGTCAGAAGTAAGTTGGCCGCAGTGTTATCACTCATGGTTATGGCAGCACTGCATAATTCTCT
TACTGTCATGCCATCCGTAAGATGCTTTTCTGTGACTGGTGAGTACTCAACCAAGTCATTCTGAGAATAG
TGTATGCGGCGACCGAGTTGCTCTTGCCCGGCGTCAATACGGGATAATACCGCGCCACATAGCAGAACTT
TAAAAGTGCTCATCATTGGAAAACGTTCTTCGGGGCGAAAACTCTCAAGGATCTTACCGCTGTTGAGATC
CAGTTCGATGTAACCCACTCGTGCACCCAACTGATCTTCAGCATCTTTTACTTTCACCAGCGTTTCTGGG
TGAGCAAAAACAGGAAGGCAAAATGCCGCAAAAAAGGGAATAAGGGCGACACGGAAATGTTGAATACTCA
TACTCTTCCTTTTTCAATATTATTGAAGCATTTATCAGGGTTATTGTCTCATGAGCGGATACATATTTGA
ATGTATTTAGAAAAATAAACAAATAGGGGTTCCGCGCACATTTCCCCGAAAAGTGCCACCTG
[124 nt withheld, positions 8369-8492]
C
[91 nt withheld, positions 8494-8584]
A
[49 nt withheld, positions 8586-8634]
CCTTTGACGTTGGAGTCCACGTTCTTT
[37 nt withheld, positions 8662-8698]
ACCCTATCTCGGTCTATTCTTTTGATTTATAAGGGATTTTGCCGATTTCGGCCTATTGGTTAAAAAATGA
GCTGATTTAACAAAAATTTAACGCGAATTTTAACAAAATATTAACGCTTACAATTT
