>Addgene plasmid #110064 | FGFR2 F276C 3xFlag | depositor partial sequence | sequence record 207075 | full insert
ATGGTCAGCTGGGGTCGTTTCATCTGCCTGGTCGTGGTCACCATGGCAACCTTGTCCCTGGCCCGGCCCT
CCTTCAGTTTAGTTGAGGATACCACATTAGAGCCAGAAGAGCCACCAACCAAATACCAAATCTCTCAACC
AGAAGTGTACGTGGCTGCGCCAGGGGAGTCGCTAGAGGTGCGCTGCCTGTTGAAAGATGCCGCCGTGATC
AGTTGGACTAAGGATGGGGTGCACTTGGGGCCCAACAATAGGACAGTGCTTATTGGGGAGTACTTGCAGA
TAAAGGGCGCCACGCCTAGAGACTCCGGCCTCTATGCTTGTACTGCCAGTAGGACTGTAGACAGTGAAAC
TTGGTACTTCATGGTGAATGTCACAGATGCCATCTCATCCGGAGATGATGAGGATGACACCGACGGTGCG
GAAGATTTTGTCAGTGAGAACAGTAACAACAAGAGAGCACCATACTGGACCAACACAGAAAAGATGGAAA
AGCGGCTCCATGCTGTGCCTGCGGCCAACACTGTCAAGTTTCGCTGCCCAGCCGGGGGGAACCCAATGCC
AACCATGCGGTGGCTGAAAAACGGGAAGGAGTTTAAGCAGGAGCATCGCATTGGAGGCTACAAGGTACGA
AACCAGCACTGGAGCCTCATTATGGAAAGTGTGGTCCCATCTGACAAGGGAAATTATACCTGTGTGGTGG
AGAATGAATACGGGTCCATCAATCACACGTACCACCTGGATGTTGTGGAGCGATCGCCTCACCGGCCCAT
CCTCCAAGCCGGACTGCCGGCAAATGCCTCCACAGTGGTCGGAGGAGACGTAGAGTGTGTCTGCAAGGTT
TACAGTGATGCCCAGCCCCACATCCAGTGGATCAAGCACGTGGAAAAGAACGGCAGTAAATACGGGCCCG
ACGGGCTGCCCTACCTCAAGGTTCTCAAGGCCGCCGGTGTTAACACCACGGACAAAGAGATTGAGGTTCT
CTATATTCGGAATGTAACTTTTGAGGACGCTGGGGAATATACGTGCTTGGCGGGTAATTCTATTGGGATA
TCCTTTCACTCTGCATGGTTGACAGTTCTGCCAGCGCCTGGAAGAGAAAAGGAGATTACAGCTTCCCCAG
ACTACCTGGAGATAGCCATTTACTGCATAGGGGTCTTCTTAATCGCCTGTATGGTGGTAACAGTCATCCT
GTGCCGAATGAAGAACACGACCAAGAAGCCAGACTTCAGCAGCCAGCCGGCTGTGCACAAGCTGACCAAA
CGTATCCCCCTGCGGAGACAAGTAACAGTTTCGGCTGAGTCCAGCTCCTCCATGAACTCCAACACCCCGC
TGGTGAGGATAACAACACGCCTCTCTTCAACGGCAGACACCCCCATGCTGGCAGGGGTCTCC
[912 nt withheld, positions 1393-2304]
TACTTGGACCTCAGCCAACCTCTCGAACAGTATTCACCTAGTTACCCTGACACAAGAAGTTCTTGTTCTT
CAGGAGATGATTCTGTTTTTTCTCCAGACCCCATGCCTTACGAACCATGCCTTCCTCAGTATCCACACAT
AAACGGCAGTGTTAAAACA
